Addgene plasmid #73728: pMLS272
Purpose: SapTrap syntron-embedded FLP-on C-terminal connector donor plasmid
Depositing lab: Erik Jorgensen. Depositing organization: University of Utah. Publication: SapTrap, a Toolkit for High-Throughput CRISPR/Cas9 Gene Modification in Caenorhabditis elegans. Schwartz ML, Jorgensen EM. Genetics. 2016 Feb 2. pii: genetics.115.184275. 10.1534/genetics.115.184275 PubMed 26837755.
Backbone
  Vector backbone: pDONR221
  Backbone manufacturer: Thermo Fisher
  Vector type: CRISPR
Growth in bacteria
  Bacterial resistance: Kanamycin, 50 μg/mL
  Growth temperature: 37°C
  Growth strain: Top10
  Copy number: High Copy
Gene/Insert
  Gene/Insert name: syntron embedded C-terminal FLP-on
  Insert size (bp): 615
  Cloning method: Unknown
  Sequencing primers: 5′ M13 (-21) Forward; 3′ M13 Reverse
Terms and licenses: Academic/Nonprofit Terms; Industry Terms: Not Available to Industry
How to cite: pMLS272 was a gift from Erik Jorgensen (Addgene plasmid # 73728 ; http://n2t.net/addgene:73728 ; RRID:Addgene_73728)
