[The description below was written by a language model from this plasmid's Addgene catalogue record and the feature table of its GenBank file.]
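Description:
pMLS272 is a small (3,159 bp) bacterial donor plasmid from the SapTrap toolkit, a modular assembly system for building CRISPR/Cas9 homology-directed repair templates used to modify genes in Caenorhabditis elegans. It is built on the pDONR221 Gateway backbone and has the structure of an entry clone. The insert lies between attL1 and attL2 recombination sites, with the rrnB T1 and T2 transcription terminators upstream to insulate it from read-through. M13 forward and reverse primer sites and a T7 promoter flank the cassette and are available for sequencing. The plasmid replicates in E. coli at high copy from a ColE1/pUC-type origin and is selected with kanamycin through the aph(3')-Ia (KanR) gene.

The payload is a 615 bp insert described as a syntron-embedded C-terminal FLP-on connector. The annotated features within it are two minimal 34 bp FRT sites about 440 bp apart. This form of FRT supports FLP-mediated excision but not integration. The feature table does not annotate the sequence between or around the FRT sites, so the identity of the intervening element and of the synthetic intron ("syntron") that houses the FRT sites cannot be read from the record. The name and stated purpose indicate the intended logic: the connector module is assembled next to a tag at the C-terminal end of a target gene, and FLP recombinase removes the FRT-flanked segment to switch the tagged product on. Placing the sites in an intron would presumably allow the remaining FRT scar to be spliced out rather than translated. The plasmid serves as a source of this connector part for SapTrap assemblies aimed at conditional, cell-specific tagging in worms, and it is not itself an expression vector.
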