LOCUS       Exported 3159 bp ds-DNA circular SYN 12-MAY-2021
DEFINITION  SapTrap syntron-embedded FLP-on C-terminal connector donor plasmid.
ACCESSION   .
VERSION     .
KEYWORDS    pMLS272
SOURCE      synthetic DNA construct
  ORGANISM  synthetic DNA construct
REFERENCE   1 (bases 1 to 3159)
  AUTHORS   Schwartz ML, Jorgensen EM
  TITLE     SapTrap, a Toolkit for High-Throughput CRISPR/Cas9 Gene Modification
            in Caenorhabditis elegans.
  JOURNAL   Genetics. 2016 Feb 2. pii: genetics.115.184275.
  PUBMED    26837755
REFERENCE   2 (bases 1 to 3159)
  AUTHORS   .
  TITLE     Direct Submission
  JOURNAL   Exported May 12, 2021 from SnapGene Server 1.1.58
            http://www.snapgene.com
FEATURES             Location/Qualifiers
     source          1..3159
                     /organism="synthetic DNA construct"
                     /mol_type="other DNA"
     primer_bind     92..109
                     /label=L4440
                     /note="L4440 vector, forward primer"
     terminator      268..295
                     /label=rrnB T2 terminator
                     /note="transcription terminator T2 from the E. coli rrnB
                     gene"
     terminator      387..473
                     /gene="Escherichia coli rrnB"
                     /label=rrnB T1 terminator
                     /note="transcription terminator T1 from the E. coli rrnB
                     gene"
     primer_bind     522..544
                     /label=M13/pUC Forward
                     /note="In lacZ gene"
     primer_bind     536..553
                     /label=M13 Forward
                     /note="In lacZ gene. Also called M13-F20 or M13 (-21)
                     Forward"
     primer_bind     537..553
                     /label=M13 fwd
                     /note="common sequencing primer, one of multiple similar
                     variants"
     protein_bind    569..668
                     /gene="mutant version of attL"
                     /label=attL1
                     /bound_moiety="LR Clonase(TM)"
                     /note="recombination site for the Gateway(R) LR reaction"
     protein_bind    706..739
                     /label=FRT (minimal)
                     /bound_moiety="FLP recombinase from the Saccharomyces
                     cerevisiae 2u plasmid"
                     /note="supports FLP-mediated excision but not integration
                     (Turan and Bode, 2011)"
     protein_bind    1178..1211
                     /label=FRT (minimal)
                     /bound_moiety="FLP recombinase from the Saccharomyces
                     cerevisiae 2u plasmid"
                     /note="supports FLP-mediated excision but not integration
                     (Turan and Bode, 2011)"
     protein_bind    complement(1284..1383)
                     /gene="mutant version of attL"
                     /label=attL2
                     /bound_moiety="LR Clonase(TM)"
                     /note="recombination site for the Gateway(R) LR reaction"
     primer_bind     complement(1400..1419)
                     /label=T7
                     /note="T7 promoter, forward primer"
     promoter        complement(1401..1419)
                     /label=T7 promoter
                     /note="promoter for bacteriophage T7 RNA polymerase"
     primer_bind     complement(1424..1440)
                     /label=M13 rev
                     /note="common sequencing primer, one of multiple similar
                     variants"
     primer_bind     complement(1424..1440)
                     /label=M13 Reverse
                     /note="In lacZ gene. Also called M13-rev"
     primer_bind     complement(1542..1561)
                     /label=pENTR-R
                     /note="pENTR vectors, reverse primer"
     CDS             1553..2362
                     /codon_start=1
                     /gene="aph(3')-Ia"
                     /product="aminoglycoside phosphotransferase"
                     /label=KanR
                     /note="confers resistance to kanamycin in bacteria or G418
                     (Geneticin(R)) in eukaryotes"
                     /translation="MSHIQRETSRPRLNSNMDADLYGYKWARDNVGQSGATIYRLYGKP
                     DAPELFLKHGKGSVANDVTDEMVRLNWLTEFMPLPTIKHFIRTPDDAWLLTTAIPGKTA
                     FQVLEEYPDSGENIVDALAVFLRRLHSIPVCNCPFNSDRVFRLAQAQSRMNNGLVDASD
                     FDDERNGWPVEQVWKEMHKLLPFSPDSVVTHGDFSLDNLIFDEGKLIGCIDVGRVGIAD
                     RYQDLAILWNCLGEFSPSLQKRLFQKYGIDNPDMNKLQFHLMLDEFF"
     primer_bind     complement(1620..1639)
                     /label=Kan-R
                     /note="Kanamycin resistance gene, reverse primer"
     rep_origin      2509..3097
                     /direction=RIGHT
                     /label=ori
                     /note="high-copy-number ColE1/pMB1/pBR322/pUC origin of
                     replication"
     primer_bind     2998..3017
                     /label=pBR322ori-F
                     /note="pBR322 origin, forward primer"
ORIGIN
        1 ctttcctgcg ttatcccctg attctgtgga taaccgtatt accgcctttg agtgagctga
       61 taccgctcgc cgcagccgaa cgaccgagcg cagcgagtca gtgagcgagg aagcggaaga
      121 gcgcccaata cgcaaaccgc ctctccccgc gcgttggccg attcattaat gcagctggca
      181 cgacaggttt cccgactgga aagcgggcag tgagcgcaac gcaattaata cgcgtaccgc
      241 tagccaggaa gagtttgtag aaacgcaaaa aggccatccg tcaggatggc cttctgctta
      301 gtttgatgcc tggcagttta tggcgggcgt cctgcccgcc accctccggg ccgttgcttc
      361 acaacgttca aatccgctcc cggcggattt gtcctactca ggagagcgtt caccgacaaa
      421 caacagataa aacgaaaggc ccagtcttcc gactgagcct ttcgttttat ttgatgcctg
      481 gcagttccct actctcgcgt taacgctagc atggatgttt tcccagtcac gacgttgtaa
      541 aacgacggcc agtcttaagc tcgggcccca aataatgatt ttattttgac tgatagtgac
      601 ctgttcgttg caacaaattg atgagcaatg cttttttata atgccaactt tgtacaaaaa
      661 agcaggctgc tcttcggcgg taagtttaaa catgatttta ctaacgaagt tcctattctc
      721 tagaaagtat aggaacttct aactaatctg atttaaattt tcagggttaa attttcaaat
      781 tttaaatact gaatatttgt tttttttcct attatttatt tattctcttt gtgttttttt
      841 tcttgctttc taaaaaatta attcaatcca aatctaaaca tttttttttc tctttccgtc
      901 tcccaattcg tattccgctc ctctcatctg aacacaatgt gcaagtttat ttatcttctc
      961 gctttcattt cattaggacg tggggggaat tggtggaagg gggaaacaca caaaaggatg
     1021 atggaaatga aataaggaca cacaatatgc aacaacattc aattcagaaa tatggaggaa
     1081 ggtttaaaag aaaacataaa aatatataga ggaggaagga aaactagtaa aaaataagca
     1141 aagaaattag gcgaacgatg agaattgtcc tcgcttggaa gttcctattc tctagaaagt
     1201 ataggaactt ctaactaatc tgatttaaat tttcagggta gcggtggcag tggaggtacc
     1261 ggcggaagcg gtatgggaag agcacccagc tttcttgtac aaagttggca ttataagaaa
     1321 gcattgctta tcaatttgtt gcaacgaaca ggtcactatc agtcaaaata aaatcattat
     1381 ttgccatcca gctgatatcc cctatagtga gtcgtattac atggtcatag ctgtttcctg
     1441 gcagctctgg cccgtgtctc aaaatctctg atgttacatt gcacaagata aaataatatc
     1501 atcatgaaca ataaaactgt ctgcttacat aaacagtaat acaaggggtg ttatgagcca
     1561 tattcaacgg gaaacgtcga ggccgcgatt aaattccaac atggatgctg atttatatgg
     1621 gtataaatgg gctcgcgata atgtcgggca atcaggtgcg acaatctatc gcttgtatgg
     1681 gaagcccgat gcgccagagt tgtttctgaa acatggcaaa ggtagcgttg ccaatgatgt
     1741 tacagatgag atggtcagac taaactggct gacggaattt atgcctcttc cgaccatcaa
     1801 gcattttatc cgtactcctg atgatgcatg gttactcacc actgcgatcc ccggaaaaac
     1861 agcattccag gtattagaag aatatcctga ttcaggtgaa aatattgttg atgcgctggc
     1921 agtgttcctg cgccggttgc attcgattcc tgtttgtaat tgtcctttta acagcgatcg
     1981 cgtatttcgt ctcgctcagg cgcaatcacg aatgaataac ggtttggttg atgcgagtga
     2041 ttttgatgac gagcgtaatg gctggcctgt tgaacaagtc tggaaagaaa tgcataaact
     2101 tttgccattc tcaccggatt cagtcgtcac tcatggtgat ttctcacttg ataaccttat
     2161 ttttgacgag gggaaattaa taggttgtat tgatgttgga cgagtcggaa tcgcagaccg
     2221 ataccaggat cttgccatcc tatggaactg cctcggtgag ttttctcctt cattacagaa
     2281 acggcttttt caaaaatatg gtattgataa tcctgatatg aataaattgc agtttcattt
     2341 gatgctcgat gagtttttct aatcagaatt ggttaattgg ttgtaacact ggcagagcat
     2401 tacgctgact tgacgggacg gcgcaagctc atgaccaaaa tcccttaacg tgagttacgc
     2461 gtcgttccac tgagcgtcag accccgtaga aaagatcaaa ggatcttctt gagatccttt
     2521 ttttctgcgc gtaatctgct gcttgcaaac aaaaaaacca ccgctaccag cggtggtttg
     2581 tttgccggat caagagctac caactctttt tccgaaggta actggcttca gcagagcgca
     2641 gataccaaat actgttcttc tagtgtagcc gtagttaggc caccacttca agaactctgt
     2701 agcaccgcct acatacctcg ctctgctaat cctgttacca gtggctgctg ccagtggcga
     2761 taagtcgtgt cttaccgggt tggactcaag acgatagtta ccggataagg cgcagcggtc
     2821 gggctgaacg gggggttcgt gcacacagcc cagcttggag cgaacgacct acaccgaact
     2881 gagataccta cagcgtgagc tatgagaaag cgccacgctt cccgaaggga gaaaggcgga
     2941 caggtatccg gtaagcggca gggtcggaac aggagagcgc acgagggagc ttccaggggg
     3001 aaacgcctgg tatctttata gtcctgtcgg gtttcgccac ctctgacttg agcgtcgatt
     3061 tttgtgatgc tcgtcagggg ggcggagcct atggaaaaac gccagcaacg cggccttttt
     3121 acggttcctg gccttttgct ggccttttgc tcacatgtt
//
