>Addgene plasmid #73728 | pMLS272 | depositor partial sequence | sequence record 136607 | syntron embedded C-terminal FLP-on Insert
GCTCTTCGGCGGTAAGTTTAAACATGATTTTACTAACGAAGTTCCTATTCTCTAGAAAGTATAGGAACTT
CTAACTAATCTGATTTAAATTTTCAGGGTTAAATTTTCAAATTTTAAATACTGAATATTTGTTTTTTTTC
CTATTATTTATTTATTCTCTTTGTGTTTTTTTTCTTGCTTTCTAAAAAATTAATTCAATCCAAATCTAAA
CATTTTTTTTTCTCTTTCCGTCTCCCAATTCGTATTCCGCTCCTCTCATCTGAACACAATGTGCAAGTTT
ATTTATCTTCTCGCTTTCATTTCATTAGGACGTGGGGGGAATTGGTGGAAGGGGGAAACACACAAAAGGA
TGATGGAAATGAAATAAGGACACACAATATGCAACAACATTCAATTCAGAAATATGGAGGAAGGTTTAAA
AGAAAACATAAAAATATATAGAGGAGGAAGGAAAACTAGTAAAAAATAAGCAAAGAAATTAGGCGAACGA
TGAGAATTGTCCTCGCTTGGAAGTTCCTATTCTCTAGAAAGTATAGGAACTTCTAACTAATCTGATTTAA
ATTTTCAGGGTAGCGGTGGCAGTGGAGGTACCGGCGGAAGCGGTATGGGAAGAGC
