>Addgene plasmid #73728 | pMLS272 | addgene partial sequence | sequence record 139563 | M13-F20 5'-TGTAAAACGACGGCCAGT-3'
ATTTTATTTTGACTGATAGTGACCTGTTCGTTGCAACAAATTGATGAGCAATGCTTTTTTATAATGCCAA
CTTTGTACAAAAAAGCAGGCTGCTCTTCGGCGGTAAGTTTAAACATGATTTTACTAACGAAGTTCCTATT
CTCTAGAAAGTATAGGAACTTCTAACTAATCTGATTTAAATTTTCAGGGTTAAATTTTCAAATTTTAAAT
ACTGAATATTTGTTTTTTTTCCTATTATTTATTTATTCTCTTTGTGTTTTTTTTCTTGCTTTCTAAAAAA
TTAATTCAATCCAAATCTAAACATTTTTTTTTCTCTTTCCGTCTCCCAATTCGTATTCCGCTCCTCTCAT
CTGAACACAATGTGCAAGTTTATTTATCTTCTCGCTTTCATTTCATTAGGACGTGGGGGGAATTGGTGGA
AGGGGGAAACACACAAAAGGATGATGGAAATGAAATAAGGACACACAATATGCAACAACATTCAATTCAG
AAATATGGAGGAAGGTTTAAAAGAAAACATAAAAATATATAGAGGAGGAAGGAAAACTAGTAAAAAATAA
GCAAAGAAATTAGGCGAACGATGAGAATTGTCCTCGCTTGGAAGTTCCTATTCTCTAGAAAGTATAGGAA
CTTCTAACTAATCTGATTTAAATTTTCAGGGTAGCGGTGGCAGTGGAGGTACCGGCGGAAGCGGTATGGG
AAGAGCACCCAGCTTTCTTGTACAAAGTTGGCATTATAAGAAAGCATTGCTTATCAATTTGTTGCAACGA
ACAGGTCACTATCAGTCAAAATAAAATCATTATTTGCCATCCAGCTGATATCCCCTATAGTGAGTCGTAT
TACATGGTCATAGCTGTTTCCTGGCAGCTCTGGCCCGTGTCTCAAAATCTCTGATGTTACATTGCACAAG
ATAAAATAATATCATCATGAACAATAAAACTGTCTGCTTACATAAACAGTAATACAAGGGGTGTTATGAG
CCATATTC
