>Addgene plasmid #73728 | pMLS272 | addgene partial sequence | sequence record 139564 | M13-Rev 5'-CAGGAAACAGCTATGACC-3'
TGGATGGCAAATAATGATTTTATTTTGACTGATAGTGACCTGTTCGTTGCAACAAATTGATAAGCAATGC
TTTCTTATAATGCCAACTTTGTACAAGAAAGCTGGGTGCTCTTCCCATACCGCTTCCGCCGGTACCTCCA
CTGCCACCGCTACCCTGAAAATTTAAATCAGATTAGTTAGAAGTTCCTATACTTTCTAGAGAATAGGAAC
TTCCAAGCGAGGACAATTCTCATCGTTCGCCTAATTTCTTTGCTTATTTTTTACTAGTTTTCCTTCCTCC
TCTATATATTTTTATGTTTTCTTTTAAACCTTCCTCCATATTTCTGAATTGAATGTTGTTGCATATTGTG
TGTCCTTATTTCATTTCCATCATCCTTTTGTGTGTTTCCCCCTTCCACCAATTCCCCCCACGTCCTAATG
AAATGAAAGCGAGAAGATAAATAAACTTGCACATTGTGTTCAGATGAGAGGAGCGGAATACGAATTGGGA
GACGGAAAGAGAAAAAAAAATGTTTAGATTTGGATTGAATTAATTTTTTAGAAAGCAAGAAAAAAAACAC
AAAGAGAATAAATAAATAATAGGAAAAAAAACAAATATTCAGTATTTAAAATTTGAAAATTTAACCCTGA
AAATTTAAATCAGATTAGTTAGAAGTTCCTATACTTTCTAGAGAATAGGAACTTCGTTAGTAAAATCATG
TTTAAACTTACCGCCGAAGAGCAGCCTGCTTTTTTGTACAAAGTTGGCATTATAAAAAAGCATTGCTCAT
CAATTTGTTGCAACGAACAGGTCACTATCAGTCAAAATAAAATCATTATTTGGGGCCCGAGCTTAAGACT
GGCCGTCG
